>Addgene plasmid #227317 | qTAG-C-mStayGold-Puro-PXN | addgene full sequence | sequence record 452087 | Addgene NGS Result
TCGCGCGTTTCGGTGATGACGGTGAAAACCTCTGACACATGCAGCTCCCGGAGACGGTCACAGCTTGTCT
GTAAGCGGATGCCGGGAGCAGACAAGCCCGTCAGGGCGCGTCAGCGGGTGTTGGCGGGTGTCGGGGCTGG
CTTAACTATGCGGCATCAGAGCAGATTGTACTGAGAGTGCACCATATGCGGTGTGAAATACCGCACAGAT
GCGTAAGGAGAAAATACCGCATCAGGCGCCATTCGCCATTCAGGCTGCGCAACTGTTGGGAAGGGCGATC
GGTGCGGGCCTCTTCGCTATTACGCCAGCTGGCGAAAGGGGGATGTGCTGCAAGGCGATTAAGTTGGGTA
ACGCCAGGGTTTTCCCAGTCACGACGTTGTAAAACGACGGCCAGTGAATTCGGAGAACTAAATAATCCCA
GCCCTGTGGGAGGCCGAGGTGGGAGGATTGCAGGAGGCCACATTTGACCAGCATGGGCAATATAGTGAGA
CCCCCATCTCTACAAAAAAAATTTATTTAATAAAATAAAAATGAAAAATGAGCGTTTAGGACAACACGGC
ACATGGGAAACGCCTAGCAAGTAGGAGTCACTCCGAGCGTGCCGACTATGCCCACCTCGGCCCCATCACA
CAGGGTGCAGCTCTAGCCCGAGGGGCAGCTCCCTGAGCCCCTCTCTCCGCCTGGCAGGAATGCTTCACGC
CATTCGTGAACGGCAGCTTCTTCGAGCACGACGGGCAGCCCTACTGTGAGGTGCACTACCACGAGCGGCG
CGGCTCGCTGTGTTCTGGCTGCCAGAAGCCCATCACCGGCCGCTGCATCACCGCCATGGCCAAGAAGTTC
CACCCCGAGCACTTCGTCTGTGCCTTCTGCCTCAAGCAGCTCAACAAGGGCACCTTCAAGGAGCAGAACG
ACAAGCCTTACTGTCAGAACTGCTTCCTCAAGCTCTTCTGCGGAGGAAGCGGAGGATCTGGCGGTACCGG
AGGTGGCGGAAGCATGGTGTCTACAGGCGAGGAACTGTTTACCGGCGTGGTGCCCTTCAAGTTCCAGCTG
AAGGGCACCATCAACGGCAAGAGCTTCACCGTGGAAGGCGAGGGCGAGGGCAATAGCCACGAGGGCAGCC
ACAAAGGCAAGTATGTGTGCACCAGCGGCAAACTGCCAATGTCTTGGGCCGCCCTGGGAACTAGCTTCGG
CTATGGCATGAAATACTATACCAAGTACCCCAGCGGCCTGAAAAACTGGTTCCACGAGGTGATGCCTGAG
GGCTTCACCTACGACAGACACATCCAGTACAAGGGCGACGGCAGCATCCACGCCAAGCACCAGCACTTCA
TGAAGAACGGCACCTACCACAACATCGTGGAGTTCACCGGCCAGGACTTCAAGGAGAACAGCCCCGTGCT
GACCGGCGACATGGACGTGAGCCTGCCCAACGAGGTGCAGCACATCCCCATTGATGACGGCGTGGAGTGC
ACAGTGACCCTGCAGTACCCTCTGCTGAGCGACGAAAGCAAGTGCGTGGAAGCCTATCAGAACACCATCA
TCAAGCCCCTGCACAATCAGCCAGCCCCCGATGTGCCATTTCACTGGATCAGAAAGCAGTACACCCAGAG
CAAGGACGACACCGAGGAGAGAGACCACATCATCCAGAGCGAGACCCTGGAGGCCCACCTGGGAGGTGGC
GGTTCCGGCAAGCCCATCCCCAACCCCCTGCTGGGCCTGGACAGCACCGGAGGTGGCGGATCAACGCGTT
ACCGTTCGTATAGCATACATTATACGAAGTTATCTGGATCCGGAGCTACTAACTTCAGCCTGCTGAAGCA
GGCCGGAGACGTGGAGGAGAACCCTGGACCTTCTAGAATGACCGAGTACAAGCCCACGGTGCGCCTCGCC
ACCCGCGACGACGTCCCCAGGGCCGTACGCACCCTCGCCGCCGCGTTCGCCGACTACCCCGCCACGCGCC
ACACCGTCGATCCGGACCGCCACATCGAGCGGGTCACCGAGCTGCAAGAACTCTTCCTCACGCGCGTCGG
GCTCGACATCGGCAAGGTGTGGGTCGCGGACGACGGCGCCGCGGTGGCGGTCTGGACCACGCCGGAGAGC
GTCGAAGCGGGGGCGGTGTTCGCCGAGATCGGCCCGCGCATGGCCGAGTTGAGCGGTTCCCGGCTGGCCG
CGCAGCAACAGATGGAAGGCCTCCTGGCGCCGCACCGGCCCAAGGAGCCCGCGTGGTTCCTGGCCACCGT
CGGCGTCTCGCCCGACCACCAGGGCAAGGGTCTGGGCAGCGCCGTCGTGCTCCCCGGAGTGGAGGCGGCC
GAGCGCGCCGGGGTGCCCGCCTTCCTGGAGACCTCCGCGCCCCGCAACCTCCCCTTCTACGAGCGGCTCG
GCTTCACCGTCACCGCCGACGTCGAGGTGCCCGAAGGACCGCGCACCTGGTGCATGACCCGCAAGCCCGG
TGCCCCCGGGATAACTTCGTATAGCATACATTATACGAACGGTAGCCTCGAGACCGGTAAGAGCAAGTGA
TAGGTGCCCTGCCCCTGTCTCTGCCCCCCTTCCCCAGCCAGCATCCCCAACTGCGACTGTGACCTAGAGA
CTTCACCCGGGGGTGAAGGGGTAAACCCGACTGAAACTGGAACCCTTGTCCTCCGCTGGTGCGGGATGGA
CAGAGGGCCGTGAGGGGTCCCCCTGCTTGTCTTCACCCCTGCCAGAGCCTCTGGGCCCCCTCCTCCCTCC
TGTAGCTCTCCCTAGGCTGCCCACTCTCCATCCTCCCCAGGGGTAGAGGCTGGGGGCTCCACCCCAGCCC
ATGTACGTCCCCACGAACTGGCCTGGCCAGCACCCCACACTGGAGCCATCTCTTCCTCATATTTCAGCAG
TGCAGCCGGGGGGCAGGGAAGGGCAGGCAGGGTCTGTTGGGGTCTCTTTTTATCCTTATTCCTCCCCCGA
CCTAATTGTCTTTGTTCTGTGATTATTGGGGGACACCCGGCTCCCTCCAGACAATGCCAGCATAAATCCA
TCCATCCAAAGGCAGAGAACCAAAGGGGCCATGGAAGGTTCTCTGTGCTCCTCCTACCCTAAGCTTGGCG
TAATCATGGTCATAGCTGTTTCCTGTGTGAAATTGTTATCCGCTCACAATTCCACACAACATACGAGCCG
GAAGCATAAAGTGTAAAGCCTGGGGTGCCTAATGAGTGAGCTAACTCACATTAATTGCGTTGCGCTCACT
GCCCGCTTTCCAGTCGGGAAACCTGTCGTGCCAGCTGCATTAATGAATCGGCCAACGCGCGGGGAGAGGC
GGTTTGCGTATTGGGCGCTCTTCCGCTTCCTCGCTCACTGACTCGCTGCGCTCGGTCGTTCGGCTGCGGC
GAGCGGTATCAGCTCACTCAAAGGCGGTAATACGGTTATCCACAGAATCAGGGGATAACGCAGGAAAGAA
CATGTGAGCAAAAGGCCAGCAAAAGGCCAGGAACCGTAAAAAGGCCGCGTTGCTGGCGTTTTTCCATAGG
CTCCGCCCCCCTGACGAGCATCACAAAAATCGACGCTCAAGTCAGAGGTGGCGAAACCCGACAGGACTAT
AAAGATACCAGGCGTTTCCCCCTGGAAGCTCCCTCGTGCGCTCTCCTGTTCCGACCCTGCCGCTTACCGG
ATACCTGTCCGCCTTTCTCCCTTCGGGAAGCGTGGCGCTTTCTCATAGCTCACGCTGTAGGTATCTCAGT
TCGGTGTAGGTCGTTCGCTCCAAGCTGGGCTGTGTGCACGAACCCCCCGTTCAGCCCGACCGCTGCGCCT
TATCCGGTAACTATCGTCTTGAGTCCAACCCGGTAAGACACGACTTATCGCCACTGGCAGCAGCCACTGG
TAACAGGATTAGCAGAGCGAGGTATGTAGGCGGTGCTACAGAGTTCTTGAAGTGGTGGCCTAACTACGGC
TACACTAGAAGAACAGTATTTGGTATCTGCGCTCTGCTGAAGCCAGTTACCTTCGGAAAAAGAGTTGGTA
GCTCTTGATCCGGCAAACAAACCACCGCTGGTAGCGGTGGTTTTTTTGTTTGCAAGCAGCAGATTACGCG
CAGAAAAAAAGGATCTCAAGAAGATCCTTTGATCTTTTCTACGGGGTCTGACGCTCAGTGGAACGAAAAC
TCACGTTAAGGGATTTTGGTCATGAGATTATCAAAAAGGATCTTCACCTAGATCCTTTTAAATTAAAAAT
GAAGTTTTAAATCAATCTAAAGTATATATGAGTAAACTTGGTCTGACAGTTACCAATGCTTAATCAGTGA
GGCACCTATCTCAGCGATCTGTCTATTTCGTTCATCCATAGTTGCCTGACTCCCCGTCGTGTAGATAACT
ACGATACGGGAGGGCTTACCATCTGGCCCCAGTGCTGCAATGATACCGCGAGACCCACGCTCACCGGCTC
CAGATTTATCAGCAATAAACCAGCCAGCCGGAAGGGCCGAGCGCAGAAGTGGTCCTGCAACTTTATCCGC
CTCCATCCAGTCTATTAATTGTTGCCGGGAAGCTAGAGTAAGTAGTTCGCCAGTTAATAGTTTGCGCAAC
GTTGTTGCCATTGCTACAGGCATCGTGGTGTCACGCTCGTCGTTTGGTATGGCTTCATTCAGCTCCGGTT
CCCAACGATCAAGGCGAGTTACATGATCCCCCATGTTGTGCAAAAAAGCGGTTAGCTCCTTCGGTCCTCC
GATCGTTGTCAGAAGTAAGTTGGCCGCAGTGTTATCACTCATGGTTATGGCAGCACTGCATAATTCTCTT
ACTGTCATGCCATCCGTAAGATGCTTTTCTGTGACTGGTGAGTACTCAACCAAGTCATTCTGAGAATAGT
GTATGCGGCGACCGAGTTGCTCTTGCCCGGCGTCAATACGGGATAATACCGCGCCACATAGCAGAACTTT
AAAAGTGCTCATCATTGGAAAACGTTCTTCGGGGCGAAAACTCTCAAGGATCTTACCGCTGTTGAGATCC
AGTTCGATGTAACCCACTCGTGCACCCAACTGATCTTCAGCATCTTTTACTTTCACCAGCGTTTCTGGGT
GAGCAAAAACAGGAAGGCAAAATGCCGCAAAAAAGGGAATAAGGGCGACACGGAAATGTTGAATACTCAT
ACTCTTCCTTTTTCAATATTATTGAAGCATTTATCAGGGTTATTGTCTCATGAGCGGATACATATTTGAA
TGTATTTAGAAAAATAAACAAATAGGGGTTCCGCGCACATTTCCCCGAAAAGTGCCACCTGACGTCTAAG
AAACCATTATTATCATGACATTAACCTATAAAAATAGGCGTATCACGAGGCCCTTTCGTC
Features (pLannotate 1.2.2; 14 found; start..end, strand, type, name):
    137..236     +  misc_feature   bom (fragment): basis of mobility region from pBR322
    242..399     -  CDS            lacZα (fragment): LacZα fragment of β-galactosidase; lacZ fragment
    688..948     +  CDS            LPXN (fragment): LPXN_HUMAN - Also known as LDLP. Experimental evidence at protein level: Swiss-Prot protein existence level 1. Transcriptional coactivator for androgen receptor (AR) and serum response factor (SRF). Contributes to the regulation of cell adhesion, spreading and cell migration and acts as a negative regulator in integrin-mediated cell adhesion events. Suppresses the integrin- induced tyrosine phosphorylation of paxillin (PXN). May play a critical role as an adapter protein in the formation of the adhesion zone in osteoclasts. Negatively regulates B-cell antigen receptor (BCR) signaling. From Hom
   1750..1783    +  protein_bind   lox71: Left element (LE) mutant of loxP (Araki et al., 2010). Cre-mediated recombination occurs in the 8-bp core sequence (GCATACAT). Cre recombinase
   1858..2454    +  CDS            PuroR (fragment): puromycin N-acetyltransferase; pac from Streptomyces; confers resistance to puromycin
   2461..2494    +  protein_bind   lox66: Right element (RE) mutant of loxP (Araki et al., 2010). Cre-mediated recombination occurs in the 8-bp core sequence (GCATACAT). Cre recombinase
   3113..3129    -  protein_bind   lac operator: The lac repressor binds to the lac operator to inhibit transcription in E. coli. This inhibition can be relieved by adding lactose or isopropyl-β-D-thiogalactopyranoside (IPTG). lac repressor encoded by lacI
   3137..3167    -  promoter       lac promoter: promoter for the E. coli lac operon
   3182..3203    -  protein_bind   CAP binding site: CAP binding activates transcription in the presence of cAMP. E. coli catabolite activator protein
   3216..3308    -  CDS            lacI (fragment): lac repressor; lacI; The lac repressor binds to the lac operator to inhibit transcription in E. coli. This inhibition can be relieved by adding lactose or isopropyl-β-D-thiogalactopyranoside (IPTG).
   3491..4079    -  rep_origin     ori: high-copy-number ColE1/pMB1/pBR322/pUC origin of replication
   4250..5110    -  CDS            AmpR: β-lactamase; bla; confers resistance to ampicillin, carbenicillin, and related antibiotics
   5111..5215    -  promoter       AmpR promoter: bla
   5310..35      +  CDS            rop (fragment) (across the origin): Rop protein, which maintains plasmids at low copy number; rop
