[The description below was written by a language model from this plasmid's Addgene catalogue record and pLannotate feature annotations shown in this document.]
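Description:
qTAG-C-mStayGold-Puro-PXN is a CRISPR knock-in donor template built on the pUC19 backbone and intended for endogenous C-terminal tagging of human paxillin (PXN). It is propagated in E. coli as a high-copy plasmid through the ColE1/pUC origin and selected with ampicillin via the β-lactamase gene and its native promoter. The remaining backbone annotations (lacZα fragment, lac promoter and operator, CAP site, and small lacI, bom and rop fragments) are pUC-type remnants with no role in the tagging function.

The insert of roughly 2.7 kb consists of PXN homology arms flanking a promoterless mStayGold-2A-Puro cassette. Because the cassette has no promoter of its own, the fluorescent protein and puromycin N-acetyltransferase should be expressed only after in-frame integration at the end of the PXN coding sequence. Transcription then comes from the endogenous locus, and the 2A peptide separates the resistance protein from the paxillin-mStayGold fusion. Puromycin can therefore be used to enrich for correctly edited mammalian cells. The feature table shows the PuroR coding sequence bracketed by lox71 and lox66 sites, an arrangement that would permit Cre-mediated removal of the selection marker after editing.

The automated annotation does not label mStayGold, the 2A element or the homology arms. The fragment it calls LPXN (leupaxin, a paxillin paralogue) lies upstream of the cassette and most likely represents PXN coding sequence within the 5′ arm. The donor is designed to be co-transfected with a matching px330-PITCh-PXN sgRNA/Cas9 plasmid, and the resulting tagged cells are used for visualising focal adhesions with paxillin at native expression levels.
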