Addgene plasmid #227317: qTAG-C-mStayGold-Puro-PXN
Purpose: Donor template for mStayGold-2A-Puro insertion into the C-terminus of the PXN locus. For focal adhesion visualization. To be co-transfected with sgRNA plasmid px330-PITCh-PXN (Addgene #227315)
Depositing lab: Laurence Pelletier. Depositing organization: Sinai Health System. Publication: qTAG: an adaptable plasmid scaffold for CRISPR-based endogenous tagging. Philip R, Sharma A, Matellan L, Erpf AC, Hsu WH, Tkach JM, Wyatt HDM, Pelletier L. EMBO J. 2024 Dec 12. doi: 10.1038/s44318-024-00337-5. PubMed 39668248.
Backbone
  Vector backbone: pUC19
  Backbone manufacturer: Invitrogen
  Backbone size w/o insert (bp): 2686
  Vector type: Mammalian Expression, CRISPR ; Donor Template
  Selectable markers: Puromycin
Growth in bacteria
  Bacterial resistance: Ampicillin, 100 μg/mL
  Growth temperature: 37°C
  Growth strain: DH5alpha
  Copy number: High Copy
Gene/Insert
  Gene/Insert name: PXN Homology Arms flanking a mStayGold-2A-Puro Cassette (alt name: PXN)
  Species: H. sapiens (human)
  Insert size (bp): 2669
  Entrez Gene: PXN
  Promoter: Promoterless
  Cloning method: Unknown
  Sequencing primers: 5′ CTGCAAGGCGATTAAGTTGGGTAAC; 3′ GGCTCGTATGTTGTGTGGAATTGT
Terms and licenses: Academic/Nonprofit Terms; Industry Terms: Not Available to Industry
Depositor comments: To be co-transfected with sgRNA plasmid px330-PITCh-PXN (Addgene #227315): https://www.addgene.org/227315/
How to cite: qTAG-C-mStayGold-Puro-PXN was a gift from Laurence Pelletier (Addgene plasmid # 227317 ; http://n2t.net/addgene:227317 ; RRID:Addgene_227317)
